>Addgene plasmid #77672 | PRKAR2A gRNA (BRDN0001145818) | addgene full sequence | sequence record 188210 | Addgene Assembled Sequence
CCCGGGTGCAAAGATGGATAAAGTTTTAAACAGAGAGGAATCTTTGCAGCTAATGGACCTTCTAGGTCTT
GAAAGGAGTGGGAATTGGCTCCGGTGCCCGTCAGTGGGCAGAGCGCACATCGCCCACAGTCCCCGAGAAG
TTGGGGGGAGGGGTCGGCAATTGATCCGGTGCCTAGAGAAGGTGGCGCGGGGTAAACTGGGAAAGTGATG
TCGTGTACTGGCTCCGCCTTTTTCCCGAGGGTGGGGGAGAACCGTATATAAGTGCAGTAGTCGCCGTGAA
CGTTCTTTTTCGCAACGGGTTTGCCGCCAGAACACAGGTAAGTGCCGTGTGTGGTTCCCGCGGGCCTGGC
CTCTTTACGGGTTATGGCCCTTGCGTGCCTTGAATTACTTCCACCTGGCTGCAGTACGTGATTCTTGATC
CCGAGCTTCGGGTTGGAAGTGGGTGGGAGAGTTCGAGGCCTTGCGCTTAAGGAGCCCCTTCGCCTCGTGC
TTGAGTTGAGGCCTGGCCTGGGCGCTGGGGCCGCCGCGTGCGAATCTGGTGGCACCTTCGCGCCTGTCTC
GCTGCTTTCGATAAGTCTCTAGCCATTTAAAATTTTTGATGACCTGCTGCGACGCTTTTTTTCTGGCAAG
ATAGTCTTGTAAATGCGGGCCAAGATCTGCACACTGGTATTTCGGTTTTTGGGGCCGCGGGCGGCGACGG
GGCCCGTGCGTCCCAGCGCACATGTTCGGCGAGGCGGGGCCTGCGAGCGCGGCCACCGAGAATCGGACGG
GGGTAGTCTCAAGCTGGCCGGCCTGCTCTGGTGCCTGGCCTCGCGCCGCCGTGTATCGCCCCGCCCTGGG
CGGCAAGGCTGGCCCGGTCGGCACCAGTTGCGTGAGCGGAAAGATGGCCGCTTCCCGGCCCTGCTGCAGG
GAGCTCAAAATGGAGGACGCGGCGCTCGGGAGAGCGGGCGGGTGAGTCACCCACACAAAGGAAAAGGGCC
TTTCCGTCCTCAGCCGTCGCTTCATGTGACTCCACGGAGTACCGGGCGCCGTCCAGGCACCTCGATTAGT
TCTCGAGCTTTTGGAGTACGTCGTCTTTAGGTTGGGGGGAGGGGTTTTATGCGATGGAGTTTCCCCACAC
TGAGTGGGTGGAGACTGAAGTTAGGCCAGCTTGGCACTTGATGTAATTCTCCTTGGAATTTGCCCTTTTT
GAGTTTGGATCTTGGTTCATTCTCAAGCCTCAGACAGTGGTTCAAAGTTTTTTTCTTCCATTTCAGGTGT
CGTGACGTACGGCCACCATGACCGAGTACAAGCCCACGGTGCGCCTCGCCACCCGCGACGACGTCCCCAG
GGCCGTACGCACCCTCGCCGCCGCGTTCGCCGACTACCCCGCCACGCGCCACACCGTCGATCCGGACCGC
CACATCGAGCGGGTCACCGAGCTGCAAGAACTCTTCCTCACGCGCGTCGGGCTCGACATCGGCAAGGTGT
GGGTCGCGGACGACGGCGCCGCCGTGGCGGTCTGGACCACGCCGGAGAGCGTCGAAGCGGGGGCGGTGTT
CGCCGAGATCGGCCCGCGCATGGCCGAGTTGAGCGGTTCCCGGCTGGCCGCGCAGCAACAGATGGAAGGC
CTCCTGGCGCCGCACCGGCCCAAGGAGCCCGCGTGGTTCCTGGCCACCGTCGGAGTCTCGCCCGACCACC
AGGGCAAGGGTCTGGGCAGCGCCGTCGTGCTCCCCGGAGTGGAGGCGGCCGAGCGCGCCGGGGTGCCCGC
CTTCCTGGAGACCTCCGCGCCCCGCAACCTCCCCTTCTACGAGCGGCTCGGCTTCACCGTCACCGCCGAC
GTCGAGGTGCCCGAAGGACCGCGCACCTGGTGCATGACCCGCAAGCCCGGTGCCTGAACGCGTTAAGTCG
ACAATCAACCTCTGGATTACAAAATTTGTGAAAGATTGACTGGTATTCTTAACTATGTTGCTCCTTTTAC
GCTATGTGGATACGCTGCTTTAATGCCTTTGTATCATGCTATTGCTTCCCGTATGGCTTTCATTTTCTCC
TCCTTGTATAAATCCTGGTTGCTGTCTCTTTATGAGGAGTTGTGGCCCGTTGTCAGGCAACGTGGCGTGG
TGTGCACTGTGTTTGCTGACGCAACCCCCACTGGTTGGGGCATTGCCACCACCTGTCAGCTCCTTTCCGG
GACTTTCGCTTTCCCCCTCCCTATTGCCACGGCGGAACTCATCGCCGCCTGCCTTGCCCGCTGCTGGACA
GGGGCTCGGCTGTTGGGCACTGACAATTCCGTGGTGTTGTCGGGGAAATCATCGTCCTTTCCTTGGCTGC
TCGCCTGTGTTGCCACCTGGATTCTGCGCGGGACGTCCTTCTGCTACGTCCCTTCGGCCCTCAATCCAGC
GGACCTTCCTTCCCGCGGCCTGCTGCCGGCTCTGCGGCCTCTTCCGCGTCTTCGCCTTCGCCCTCAGACG
AGTCGGATCTCCCTTTGGGCCGCCTCCCCGCGTCGACTTTAAGACCAATGACTTACAAGGCAGCTGTAGA
TCTTAGCCACTTTTTAAAAGAAAAGGGGGGACTGGAAGGGCTAATTCACTCCCAACGAAGACAAGATCTG
CTTTTTGCTTGTACTGGGTCTCTCTGGTTAGACCAGATCTGAGCCTGGGAGCTCTCTGGCTAACTAGGGA
ACCCACTGCTTAAGCCTCAATAAAGCTTGCCTTGAGTGCTTCAAGTAGTGTGTGCCCGTCTGTTGTGTGA
CTCTGGTAACTAGAGATCCCTCAGACCCTTTTAGTCAGTGTGGAAAATCTCTAGCAGTACGTATAGTAGT
TCATGTCATCTTATTATTCAGTATTTATAACTTGCAAAGAAATGAATATCAGAGAGTGAGAGGAACTTGT
TTATTGCAGCTTATAATGGTTACAAATAAAGCAATAGCATCACAAATTTCACAAATAAAGCATTTTTTTC
ACTGCATTCTAGTTGTGGTTTGTCCAAACTCATCAATGTATCTTATCATGTCTGGCTCTAGCTATCCCGC
CCCTAACTCCGCCCATCCCGCCCCTAACTCCGCCCAGTTCCGCCCATTCTCCGCCCCATGGCTGACTAAT
TTTTTTTATTTATGCAGAGGCCGAGGCCGCCTCGGCCTCTGAGCTATTCCAGAAGTAGTGAGGAGGCTTT
TTTGGAGGCCTAGGGACGTACCCAATTCGCCCTATAGTGAGTCGTATTACGCGCGCTCACTGGCCGTCGT
TTTACAACGTCGTGACTGGGAAAACCCTGGCGTTACCCAACTTAATCGCCTTGCAGCACATCCCCCTTTC
GCCAGCTGGCGTAATAGCGAAGAGGCCCGCACCGATCGCCCTTCCCAACAGTTGCGCAGCCTGAATGGCG
AATGGG
[124 nt withheld, positions 3367-3490]
C
[91 nt withheld, positions 3492-3582]
A
[49 nt withheld, positions 3584-3632]
CCTTTGACGTTGGAGTCCACGTTCTTT
[37 nt withheld, positions 3660-3696]
ACCCTATCTCGGTCTATTCTTTTGATTTATAAGGGATTTTGCCGATTTCGGCCTATTGGTTAAAAAATGA
GCTGATTTAACAAAAATTTAACGCGAATTTTAACAAAATATTAACGCTTACAATTTAGGTGGCACTTTTC
GGGGAAATGTGCGCGGAACCCCTATTTGTTTATTTTTCTAAATACATTCAAATATGTATCCGCTCATGAG
ACAATAACCCTGATAAATGCTTCAATAATATTGAAAAAGGAAGAGTATGAGTATTCAACATTTCCGTGTC
GCCCTTATTCCCTTTTTTGCGGCATTTTGCCTTCCTGTTTTTGCTCACCCAGAAACGCTGGTGAAAGTAA
AAGATGCTGAAGATCAGTTGGGTGCACGAGTGGGTTACATCGAACTGGATCTCAACAGCGGTAAGATCCT
TGAGAGTTTTCGCCCCGAAGAACGTTTTCCAATGATGAGCACTTTTAAAGTTCTGCTATGTGGCGCGGTA
TTATCCCGTATTGACGCCGGGCAAGAGCAACTCGGTCGCCGCATACACTATTCTCAGAATGACTTGGTTG
AGTACTCACCAGTCACAGAAAAGCATCTTACGGATGGCATGACAGTAAGAGAATTATGCAGTGCTGCCAT
AACCATGAGTGATAACACTGCGGCCAACTTACTTCTGACAACGATCGGAGGACCGAAGGAGCTAACCGCT
TTTTTGCACAACATGGGGGATCATGTAACTCGCCTTGATCGTTGGGAACCGGAGCTGAATGAAGCCATAC
CAAACGACGAGCGTGACACCACGATGCCTGTAGCAATGGCAACAACGTTGCGCAAACTATTAACTGGCGA
ACTACTTACTCTAGCTTCCCGGCAACAATTAATAGACTGGATGGAGGCGGATAAAGTTGCAGGACCACTT
CTGCGCTCGGCCCTTCCGGCTGGCTGGTTTATTGCTGATAAATCTGGAGCCGGTGAGCGTGGGTCTCGCG
GTATCATTGCAGCACTGGGGCCAGATGGTAAGCCCTCCCGTATCGTAGTTATCTACACGACGGGGAGTCA
GGCAACTATGGATGAACGAAATAGACAGATCGCTGAGATAGGTGCCTCACTGATTAAGCATTGGTAACTG
TCAGACCAAGTTTACTCATATATACTTTAGATTGATTTAAAACTTCATTTTTAATTTAAAAGGATCTAGG
TGAAGATCCTTTTTGATAATCTCATGACCAAAATCCCTTAACGTGAGTTTTCGTTCCACTGAGCGTCAGA
CCCCGTAGAAAAGATCAAAGGATCTTCTTGAGATCCTTTTTTTCTGCGCGTAATCTGCTGCTTGCAAACA
AAAAAACCACCGCTACCAGCGGTGGTTTGTTTGCCGGATCAAGAGCTACCAACTCTTTTTCCGAAGGTAA
CTGGCTTCAGCAGAGCGCAGATACCAAATACTGTTCTTCTAGTGTAGCCGTAGTTAGGCCACCACTTCAA
GAACTCTGTAGCACCGCCTACATACCTCGCTCTGCTAATCCTGTTACCAGTGGCTGCTGCCAGTGGCGAT
AAGTCGTGTCTTACCGGGTTGGACTCAAGACGATAGTTACCGGATAAGGCGCAGCGGTCGGGCTGAACGG
GGGGTTCGTGCACACAGCCCAGCTTGGAGCGAACGACCTACACCGAACTGAGATACCTACAGCGTGAGCT
ATGAGAAAGCGCCACGCTTCCCGAAGGGAGAAAGGCGGACAGGTATCCGGTAAGCGGCAGGGTCGGAACA
GGAGAGCGCACGAGGGAGCTTCCAGGGGGAAACGCCTGGTATCTTTATAGTCCTGTCGGGTTTCGCCACC
TCTGACTTGAGCGTCGATTTTTGTGATGCTCGTCAGGGGGGCGGAGCCTATGGAAAAACGCCAGCAACGC
GGCCTTTTTACGGTTCCTGGCCTTTTGCTGGCCTTTTGCTCACATGTTCTTTCCTGCGTTATCCCCTGAT
TCTGTGGATAACCGTATTACCGCCTTTGAGTGAGCTGATACCGCTCGCCGCAGCCGAACGACCGAGCGCA
GCGAGTCAGTGAGCGAGGAAGCGGAAGAGCGCCCAATACGCAAACCGCCTCTCCCCGCGCGTTGGCCGAT
TCATTAATGCAGCTGGCACGACAGGTTTCCCGACTGGAAAGCGGGCAGTGAGCGCAACGCAATTAATGTG
AGTTAGCTCACTCATTAGGCACCCCAGGCTTTACACTTTATGCTTCCGGCTCGTATGTTGTGTGGAATTG
TGAGCGGATAACAATTTCACACAGGAAACAGCTATGACCATGATTACGCCAAGCGCGCAATTAACCCTCA
CTAAAGGGAACAAAAGCTGGAGCTGCAAGCTTAATGTAGTCTTATGCAATACTCTTGTAGTCTTGCAACA
TGGTAACGATGAGTTAGCAACATGCCTTACAAGGAGAGAAAAAGCACCGTGCATGCCGATTGGTGGAAGT
AAGGTGGTACGATCGTGCCTTATTAGGAAGGCAACAGACGGGTCTGACATGGATTGGACGAACCACTGAA
TTGCCGCATTGCAGAGATATTGTATTTAAGTGCCTAGCTCGATACATAAACGGGTCTCTCTGGTTAGACC
AGATCTGAGCCTGGGAGCTCTCTGGCTAACTAGGGAACCCACTGCTTAAGCCTCAATAAAGCTTGCCTTG
AGTGCTTCAAGTAGTGTGTGCCCGTCTGTTGTGTGACTCTGGTAACTAGAGATCCCTCAGACCCTTTTAG
TCAGTGTGGAAAATCTCTAGCAGTGGCGCCCGAACAGGGACTTGAAAGCGAAAGGGAAACCAGAGGAGCT
CTCTCGACGCAGGACTCGGCTTGCTGAAGCGCGCACGGCAAGAGGCGAGGGGCGGCGACTGGTGAGTACG
CCAAAAATTTTGACTAGCGGAGGCTAGAAGGAGAGAGATGGGTGCGAGAGCGTCAGTATTAAGCGGGGGA
GAATTAGATCGCGATGGGAAAAAATTCGGTTAAGGCCAGGGGGAAAGAAAAAATATAAATTAAAACATAT
AGTATGGGCAAGCAGGGAGCTAGAACGATTCGCAGTTAATCCTGGCCTGTTAGAAACATCAGAAGGCTGT
AGACAAATACTGGGACAGCTACAACCATCCCTTCAGACAGGATCAGAAGAACTTAGATCATTATATAATA
CAGTAGCAACCCTCTATTGTGTGCATCAAAGGATAGAGATAAAAGACACCAAGGAAGCTTTAGACAAGAT
AGAGGAAGAGCAAAACAAAAGTAAGACCACCGCACAGCAAGCGGCCGCTGATCTTCAGACCTGGAGGAGG
AGATATGAGGGACAATTGGAGAAGTGAATTATATAAATATAAAGTAGTAAAAATTGAACCATTAGGAGTA
GCACCCACCAAGGCAAAGAGAAGAGTGGTGCAGAGAGAAAAAAGAGCAGTGGGAATAGGAGCTTTGTTCC
TTGGGTTCTTGGGAGCAGCAGGAAGCACTATGGGCGCAGCGTCAATGACGCTGACGGTACAGGCCAGACA
ATTATTGTCTGGTATAGTGCAGCAGCAGAACAATTTGCTGAGGGCTATTGAGGCGCAACAGCATCTGTTG
CAACTCACAGTCTGGGGCATCAAGCAGCTCCAGGCAAGAATCCTGGCTGTGGAAAGATACCTAAAGGATC
AACAGCTCCTGGGGATTTGGGGTTGCTCTGGAAAACTCATTTGCACCACTGCTGTGCCTTGGAATGCTAG
TTGGAGTAATAAATCTCTGGAACAGATTTGGAATCACACGACCTGGATGGAGTGGGACAGAGAAATTAAC
AATTACACAAGCTTAATACACTCCTTAATTGAAGAATCGCAAAACCAGCAAGAAAAGAATGAACAAGAAT
TATTGGAATTAGATAAATGGGCAAGTTTGTGGAATTGGTTTAACATAACAAATTGGCTGTGGTATATAAA
ATTATTCATAATGATAGTAGGAGGCTTGGTAGGTTTAAGAATAGTTTTTGCTGTACTTTCTATAGTGAAT
AGAGTTAGGCAGGGATATTCACCATTATCGTTTCAGACCCACCTCCCAACCCCGAGGGGACCCAGAGAGG
GCCTATTTCCCATGATTCCTTCATATTTGCATATACGATACAAGGCTGTTAGAGAGATAATTAGAATTAA
TTTGACTGTAAACACAAAGATATTAGTACAAAATACGTGACGTAGAAAGTAATAATTTCTTGGGTAGTTT
GCAGTTTTAAAATTATGTTTTAAAATGGACTATCATATGCTTACCGTAACTTGAAAGTATTTCGATTTCT
TGGCTTTATATATCTTGTGGAAAGGACGAAACACCGGCGAATTCGACGAGGTCAGGGTTTTAGAGCTAGA
AATAGCAAGTTAAAATAAGGCTAGTCCGTTATCAACTTGAAAAAGTGGCACCGAGTCGGTGCTTTTTTAA
GCTTGGCGTAACTAGATCTTGAGACAAATGGCAGTATTCATCCACAATTTTAAAAGAAAAGGGGGGATTG
GGGGGTACAGTGCAGGGGAAAGAATAGTAGACATAATAGCAACAGACATACAAACTAAAGAATTACAAAA
ACAAATTACAAAAATTCAAAATTTTCGGGTTTATTACAGGGACAGCAGAGATCCACTTTGGCGCCGGCTC
GAGGGGG
Features (pLannotate 1.2.2; 29 found; start..end, strand, type, name):
     14..80      +  CDS            small t antigen (fragment): SV40 (simian virus 40) small t antigen
    106..317     +  promoter       EF-1α core promoter: core promoter for human elongation factor EF-1α
    318..1256    +  intron         EF-1α intron A: intron upstream of the start codon of human EF-1α
   1278..1877    +  CDS            PuroR (fragment): puromycin N-acetyltransferase; pac from Streptomyces; confers resistance to puromycin
   1893..2481    +  misc_feature   WPRE: woodchuck hepatitis virus posttranscriptional regulatory element
   2532..2551    +  misc_feature   cPPT/CTS (fragment): central polypurine tract and central termination sequence of HIV-1
   2553..2786    +  LTR            3' LTR (ΔU3): self-inactivating 3' long terminal repeat (LTR) from HIV-1
   2864..2985    +  polyA_signal   SV40 poly(A) signal: SV40 polyadenylation signal
   3025..3160    +  rep_origin     SV40 ori: SV40 origin of replication
   3181..3199    -  promoter       T7 promoter: promoter for bacteriophage T7 RNA polymerase
   3207..3362    +  CDS            lacZα (fragment): LacZα fragment of β-galactosidase; lacZ fragment
   3367..3795    +  rep_origin     f1 ori (sequence partly withheld): f1 bacteriophage origin of replication; arrow indicates direction of (+) strand synthesis
   3848..3952    +  promoter       AmpR promoter: bla
   3953..4813    +  CDS            AmpR: β-lactamase; bla; confers resistance to ampicillin, carbenicillin, and related antibiotics
   4984..5572    +  rep_origin     ori: high-copy-number ColE1/pMB1/pBR322/pUC origin of replication
   5755..5847    +  CDS            lacI (fragment): lac repressor; lacI; The lac repressor binds to the lac operator to inhibit transcription in E. coli. This inhibition can be relieved by adding lactose or isopropyl-β-D-thiogalactopyranoside (IPTG).
   5860..5881    +  protein_bind   CAP binding site: CAP binding activates transcription in the presence of cAMP. E. coli catabolite activator protein
   5896..5926    +  promoter       lac promoter: promoter for the E. coli lac operon
   5934..5950    +  protein_bind   lac operator: The lac repressor binds to the lac operator to inhibit transcription in E. coli. This inhibition can be relieved by adding lactose or isopropyl-β-D-thiogalactopyranoside (IPTG). lac repressor encoded by lacI
   5995..6013    +  promoter       T3 promoter: promoter for bacteriophage T3 RNA polymerase
   6041..6267    +  promoter       RSV promoter: Rous sarcoma virus enhancer/promoter
   6268..6448    +  LTR            5' LTR (truncated): truncated 5' long terminal repeat (LTR) from HIV-1
   6495..6620    +  misc_feature   HIV-1 Ψ: packaging signal of human immunodeficiency virus type 1
   6604..6967    +  CDS            HIV-1 gag (fragment): gag protein from human immunodeficiency virus 1; gag
   7113..7346    +  misc_feature   RRE: The Rev response element (RRE) of HIV-1 allows for Rev-dependent mRNA export from the nucleus to the cytoplasm.
   7723..7749    +  CDS            Rev (fragment): human immunodeficiency virus 1 (HIV-1) Rev protein; rev; enhances nuclear export of unspliced and incompletely spliced viral mRNAs
   7753..7993    +  promoter       U6 promoter: RNA polymerase III promoter for human U6 snRNA
   8023..8098    +  misc_RNA       gRNA scaffold: guide RNA scaffold for the Streptococcus pyogenes CRISPR/Cas9 system
   8154..8271    +  misc_feature   cPPT/CTS: central polypurine tract and central termination sequence of HIV-1
