[The description below was written by a language model from this plasmid's Addgene catalogue record and pLannotate feature annotations shown in this document.]
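Description:
PRKAR2A gRNA (BRDN0001145818) is a third-generation lentiviral CRISPR guide plasmid built on the lentiGuide-Puro backbone and designed to target human PRKAR2A (also known as PKR2 or PRKAR2), with the guide designed against the NM_004157.2 reference transcript. It is propagated in E. coli as a high-copy plasmid through a ColE1/pUC-type origin with ampicillin selection from the β-lactamase gene. The bacterial portion also carries an f1 origin and leftover cloning-vector elements such as lac promoter/operator and T7 and T3 promoter sequences.

The roughly 8.3 kb sequence contains a lentiviral transfer cassette in which an RSV promoter drives a truncated HIV-1 5' LTR, making genomic RNA production Tat-independent. This is followed by the Ψ packaging signal with a partial gag region, the Rev response element for nuclear export of the unspliced vector RNA, and a cPPT/CTS. A self-inactivating ΔU3 3' LTR closes the cassette. Within it, the human U6 RNA polymerase III promoter expresses the PRKAR2A-specific spacer fused to the Streptococcus pyogenes Cas9 guide RNA scaffold. A separate EF-1α core promoter with its intron A drives the puromycin N-acetyltransferase gene, followed by a WPRE that enhances transcript expression, allowing puromycin selection of transduced mammalian cells.

The plasmid does not encode Cas9, so it is meant to be used with a separate Cas9 vector such as lentiCas9-Blast or in cells that already express Cas9, typically to disrupt PRKAR2A. It belongs to a human kinome guide RNA collection whose guides were chosen with optimised design rules to maximise on-target activity and limit off-target effects.
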