Addgene plasmid #77672: PRKAR2A gRNA (BRDN0001145818)
Purpose: 3rd generation lentiviral gRNA plasmid targeting human PRKAR2A
Depositing lab: John Doench & David Root. Depositing organization: Broad Institute. Publication: Optimized sgRNA design to maximize activity and minimize off-target effects of CRISPR-Cas9. Doench JG, Fusi N, Sullender M, Hegde M, Vaimberg EW, Donovan KF, Smith I, Tothova Z, Wilen C, Orchard R, Virgin HW, Listgarten J, Root DE. Nat Biotechnol. 2016 Jan 18. doi: 10.1038/nbt.3437. PubMed 26780180.
Backbone
  Vector backbone: lentiGuide-Puro
  Backbone manufacturer: Zhang Lab (Addgene plasmid # 52963)
  Vector type: Mammalian Expression, Lentiviral, CRISPR
  Selectable markers: Puromycin
Growth in bacteria
  Bacterial resistance: Ampicillin, 100 μg/mL
  Growth temperature: 37°C
  Growth strain: DH5alpha
  Copy number: High Copy
Gene/Insert
  Gene/Insert name: PRKAR2A (alt names: PRKAR2A; NM_004157.2)
  gRNA/shRNA sequence: GCGAATTCGACGAGGTCAGG
  Species: H. sapiens (human)
  Entrez Gene: PRKAR2A (a.k.a. PKR2, PRKAR2)
  Promoter: hU6
  Cloning method: Unknown
  Sequencing primers: 5′ U6-F; 3′ pS2-R
Terms and licenses: Academic/Nonprofit Terms; Industry Terms: Not Available to Industry
Depositor comments: The gRNA was designed to target the following Genbank reference sequence(s): NM_004157.2. Note that this plasmid does NOT contain Cas9. It should be used in conjunction with lentiCas9-Blast (Addgene #52962) or otherwise with cell lines already expressing Cas9. Browse the full kinome gRNA library at http://www.addgene.org/pooled-library/broadgpp-human-kinome/ or visit http://www.broadinstitute.org/rnai/public/ for detailed protocols and information.
How to cite: PRKAR2A gRNA (BRDN0001145818) was a gift from John Doench & David Root (Addgene plasmid # 77672 ; http://n2t.net/addgene:77672 ; RRID:Addgene_77672)
