>Addgene plasmid #77672 | PRKAR2A gRNA (BRDN0001145818) | depositor partial sequence | sequence record 145132 | Target Sequence
GCGAATTCGACGAGGTCAGG
