>Addgene plasmid #77672 | PRKAR2A gRNA (BRDN0001145818) | addgene partial sequence | sequence record 188209 | hU6-F
TAGAAAGTAATAATTTCTTGGGTAGTTTGCAGTTTTAAAATTATGTTTTAAAATGGACTATCATATGCTT
ACCGTAACTTGAAAGTATTTCGATTTCTTGGCTTTATATATCTTGTGGAAAGGACGAAACACCGGCGAAT
TCGACGAGGTCAGGGTTTTAGAGCTAGAAATAGCAAGTTAAAATAAGGCTAGTCCGTTATCAACTTGAAA
AAGTGGCACCGAGTCGGTGCTTTTTTAAGCTTGGCGTAACTAGATCTTGAGACAAATGGCAGTATTCATC
CACAATTTTAAAAGAAAAGGGGGGATTGGGGGGTACAGTGCAGGGGAAAGAATAGTAGACATAATAGCAA
CAGACATACAAACTAAAGAATTACAAAAACAAATTACAAAAATTCAAAATTTTCGGGTTTATTACAGGGA
CAGCAGAGATCCACTTTGGCGCCGGCTCGAGGGGGCCCGGGTGCNAAGATGGATAAAGTTTTAAACAGAG
AGGAATCTTTGCAGCTAATGGACCTTCTAGGTCTTGAAAGGAGTGGNAATTGGCTCCNGTGCCCGTCNNG
TGGGCANNAG
